Addgene plasmid #153714: pGBW-m4252925
Purpose: Mammalian expression plasmid for SARS-CoV-2 ORF6 protein
Depositing lab: Ginkgo Bioworks & Benjie Chen. Depositing organization: Ginkgo Bioworks.
Backbone
  Vector backbone: pTwist_CMV_Hygro_6 with AarI site removed
  Backbone size w/o insert (bp): 6525
  Vector type: Mammalian Expression
  Selectable markers: Hygromycin
Growth in bacteria
  Bacterial resistance: Ampicillin, 100 μg/mL
  Growth temperature: 37°C
  Growth strain: DH5alpha
  Copy number: High Copy
Gene/Insert
  Gene/Insert name: SARS-CoV-2 ORF6 protein
  Species: Severe acute respiratory syndrome coronavirus 2
  Insert size (bp): 179
  Mutation: wt
  Entrez Gene: ORF6 (a.k.a. GU280_gp06)
  Promoter: CMV
  Tag / fusion protein: Cleavable TEV;3xFlag (C terminal on backbone)
  Cloning method: Unknown
Resource information
  A portion of this plasmid was derived from a plasmid made by: GinkgoBioworks
Depositor comments: NCBI reference sequence: 43740572
How to cite: pGBW-m4252925 was a gift from Ginkgo Bioworks & Benjie Chen (Addgene plasmid # 153714 ; http://n2t.net/addgene:153714 ; RRID:Addgene_153714)
