[The description below was written by a language model from this plasmid's Addgene catalogue record and pLannotate feature annotations shown in this document.]
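Description:
pGBW-m4252925 is a mammalian expression plasmid for the ORF6 accessory protein of SARS-CoV-2, built on a pTwist_CMV_Hygro_6 backbone from which an AarI site was removed. It is maintained in E. coli as a high-copy plasmid through a ColE1/pUC-type origin and selected with ampicillin via a full-length β-lactamase gene. A short additional bla fragment is also annotated near the origin. For selection in mammalian cells, a hygromycin B phosphotransferase cassette is driven by the human ubiquitin C promoter and ends in a synthetic poly(A) signal.

The wild-type ORF6 coding sequence (annotated as NS6_SARS2) lies on the reverse strand downstream of the CMV immediate-early enhancer and promoter. According to the catalogue entry it is fused at its C-terminus to a backbone-encoded, TEV-cleavable 3xFLAG tag. The feature table detects only a FLAG fragment in this position and does not annotate the TEV site. An SV40 poly(A) signal is annotated in the region beyond the tag, although it is listed on the opposite strand to the ORF6 coding sequence. The expression unit is bracketed by 5' and 3' β-globin insulator elements, and rrnG and T7 terminators plus a synthetic poly(A) signal flank the cassettes, an arrangement that typically limits transcriptional read-through between modules.

ORF6 is described in the annotation as an interferon antagonist that tethers karyopherin import factors to ER/Golgi membranes, blocking nuclear translocation of STAT1 and probably IRF3. The construct therefore suits transient or hygromycin-selected stable expression of tagged ORF6 for detection, affinity purification, interaction mapping or studies of innate immune evasion, with the TEV site allowing removal of the tag.
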