Features (pLannotate 1.2.2; 20 found; start..end, strand, type, name):
     27..91      +  CDS            bla(M) (fragment): β-lactamase lacking the signal sequence; bla(M); allows cytosolic expression of β-lactamase
    263..851     +  rep_origin     ori: high-copy-number ColE1/pMB1/pBR322/pUC origin of replication
   1077..1148    -  misc_feature   3' β-globin insulator: insulator downstream of the human β-globin locus (Farrell et al., 2002)
   1193..1329    -  terminator     rrnG terminator: transcription terminator from the E. coli ribosomal RNA rrnG operon (Albrechtsen et al., 1991)
   1359..1405    -  terminator     T7 terminator: transcription terminator for bacteriophage T7 RNA polymerase
   1428..1497    +  CDS            large T antigen (fragment): large T antigen from SV40 (simian virus 40)
   1520..1641    +  polyA_signal   SV40 poly(A) signal: SV40 polyadenylation signal
   1711..1733    -  CDS            FLAG (fragment): FLAG® epitope tag, followed by an enterokinase cleavage site
   1800..1982    -  CDS            NS6_SARS2: Experimental evidence at protein level: Swiss-Prot protein existence level 1. Disrupts cell nuclear import complex formation by tethering karyopherin alpha 2 and karyopherin beta 1 to the membrane. Retention of import factors at the ER/Golgi membrane leads to a loss of transport into the nucleus. Thereby prevents STAT1 nuclear translocation in response to interferon signaling, thus blocking the expression of interferon stimulated genes (ISGs) that display multiple antiviral activities (PubMed:33097660). Suppresses IFN-beta production possibly by blocking IRF3 nuclear translocation (PubMed:3297
   2057..2108    -  promoter       CMVd2 promoter: truncated human cytomegalovirus (CMV) immediate early promoter that yields moderately reduced expression relative to the full-length promoter
   2171..2188    +  promoter       CMV promoter (fragment): human cytomegalovirus (CMV) immediate early promoter
   2261..2564    -  enhancer       CMV enhancer: human cytomegalovirus immediate early enhancer
   2645..2693    +  polyA_signal   poly(A) signal: synthetic polyadenylation signal
   2711..2757    +  terminator     T7 terminator: transcription terminator for bacteriophage T7 RNA polymerase
   2762..2833    -  misc_feature   5' β-globin insulator: insulator upstream of the human β-globin locus (Farrell et al., 2002)
   2985..3121    -  terminator     rrnG terminator: transcription terminator from the E. coli ribosomal RNA rrnG operon (Albrechtsen et al., 1991)
   3134..3994    -  CDS            AmpR: β-lactamase; bla; confers resistance to ampicillin, carbenicillin, and related antibiotics
   4260..4308    -  polyA_signal   poly(A) signal: synthetic polyadenylation signal
   4336..5357    -  CDS            HygR (fragment): hygromycin B phosphotransferase confers resistance to hygromycin
   5367..6576    -  promoter       UbC promoter: human ubiquitin C promoter
>Addgene plasmid #153714 | pGBW-m4252925 | addgene full sequence | sequence record 300717 | Ginkgo NGS Result
GCCTTGGAGAGTTCGGAAATTTAAATGCAACTATGGATGAACGAAATAGACAGATCGCTGAGATAGGTGC
CTCACTGATTAAGCATTGGTAACTGTCAGACCAAGTTTACTCATATATACTTTAGATTGATTTAAAACTT
CATTTTTAATTTAAAAGGATCTAGGTGAAGATCCTTTTTGATAATCTCATGACCAAAATCCCTTAACGTG
AGTTTTCGTTCCACTGAGCGTCAGACCCCGTAGAAAAGATCAAAGGATCTTCTTGAGATCCTTTTTTTCT
GCGCGTAATCTGCTGCTTGCAAACAAAAAAACCACCGCTACCAGCGGTGGTTTGTTTGCCGGATCAAGAG
CTACCAACTCTTTTTCCGAAGGTAACTGGCTTCAGCAGAGCGCAGATACCAAATACTGTTCTTCTAGTGT
AGCCGTAGTTAGGCCACCACTTCAAGAACTCTGTAGCACCGCCTACATACCTCGCTCTGCTAATCCTGTT
ACCAGTGGCTGCTGCCAGTGGCGATAAGTCGTGTCTTACCGGGTTGGACTCAAGACGATAGTTACCGGAT
AAGGCGCAGCGGTCGGGCTGAACGGGGGGTTCGTGCACACAGCCCAGCTTGGAGCGAACGACCTACACCG
AACTGAGATACCTACAGCGTGAGCTATGAGAAAGCGCCACGCTTCCCGAAGGGAGAAAGGCGGACAGGTA
TCCGGTAAGCGGCAGGGTCGGAACAGGAGAGCGCACGAGGGAGCTTCCAGGGGGAAACGCCTGGTATCTT
TATAGTCCTGTCGGGTTTCGCCACCTCTGACTTGAGCGTCGATTTTTGTGATGCTCGTCAGGGGGGCGGA
GCCTATGGAAAAACGCCAGCAACGCGGCCTTTTTACGGTTCCTGGCCTTTTGCTGGCCTTTTGCTCACAT
GATTTAAATGAAACTCGTAATCGGAGAACGGGTGCAATAGCAAGGACCAGATCGAACTTGACTGACGCAA
TTCTGAGCGTAGTCGAAACCCAGACAAGTCGATCTCGCCAAGTAGCTGACTTGACTGGTTAATTAAGTTT
CGATAGCCCAAGGTAACCAATGAGATTAGGGAGGGAAGAAAGTTTGATGAACTACTTCTGACCCCTAGTG
GTGTCCAGAAAAGACCATTAAAGGAATGTCTTGATCGAAATCGAGAGATCGCCTGCAGGATAGCTGACGA
CCTTAAGGATAAATTTCTGGTAAGGAGGACACGTATGGAAGTGGGCAAGTTGGGGAAGCCGTATCCGTTG
CTGAATCTGGCATATGTGGGAGTATAAGACGCGCAGCGTCGCATCAGGCATTTTTTTCTGCGCCAATGCC
GGTAGATAGCAATCCGGCCCGAGGGGCACAAAAAACCCCTCAAGACCCGTTTAGAGGCCCCAAGGGGTTA
TGCTACGATACCGATAGAGATGGGCCAATACCACATTTGTAGAGGTTTTACTTGCTTTAAAAAACCTCCC
ACACCTCCCCCTGAACCTGAAACATAAAATGAATGCAATTGTTGTTGTTAACTTGTTTATTGCAGCTTAT
AATGGTTACAAATAAAGCAATAGCATCACAAATTTCACAAATAAAGCATTTTTTTCACTGCATTCTAGTT
GTGGTTTGTCCAAACTCATCAATGTATCTTATCATGTCTGTGAGCTGAAGGTACGCTGTATCTCAGTCAG
TCAAGCTAGCAGAGGCCTGCGGATCCTTATTTGTCATCGTCGTCCTTGTAATCAATGTCATGATCTTTGT
AGTCTCCATCGTGGTCCTTATAATCCATCGACTGAAAGTAAAGGTTTTCGTCAATCTCCATTGGCTGTTC
CTCATCCAGTTGGGAATATTTATTCTCAGTTAAAGACTTACTAAGGTTTTTTATGATGAGATTAATGATG
TAGTCCAGGTTCCAAATGCTAACCTTGAAGGTTCGCATGATAATTAGCAGTATTTCTGCGATCGTGACCT
GAAAATCCACCAAGTGGAACATGGTGGCGGCCGCTGGCGGGTGTGTCGAGTGGATGGTAGGATCGACAAA
GATCTGATCTGACGGTTCACTAAACCAGCTCTGCTTATATAGACCTCCCACCGTACACGCCTACCGCCCA
TTTGCGTCAATGGGGCGGAGTTGTTACGACATTTTGGAAAGTCCCGTTGATTTTGGTGCCAAAACAAACT
CCCATTGACGTCAATGGGGTGGAGACTTGGAAATCCCCGTGAGTCAAACCGCTATCCACGCCCATTGATG
TACTGCCAAAACCGCATCAGCATGGTAATAGCGATGACTAATACGTAGATGTACTGCCAAGTAGGAAAGT
CCCATAAGGTCATGTACTGGGCATAATGCCAGGCGGGCCATTTACCGTCATTGACGTCAATAGGGGGCGT
ACTTGGCATATGATACACTTGATGTACTGCCAAGTGGGCAGTTTACCGTAAATACTCCACCCATTGACGT
CAATGGAAAGTCCCTATTGGCGTTACTATGGGAACATACGTCATTATTGACGTCAATGGGCGGGGGTCGT
TGGGCGGTCAGCCAGGCGGGCCATTTACCGTAAGTTATGTAACGCGGAACTCCATATATGGGCTATGAAC
TAATGACCCCGTAATTGATTACTAGATCTGGCTACACTCGATCAGCAGTTAGATAATAAAATCGCTATCC
ATCGAAGATGGATGTGTGTTGGTTTTTTGTGTGTGTAACGCAACGATTGATAGCATAACCCCTTGGGGCC
TCTAAACGGGTCTTGAGGGGTTTTTTGAATTGAGAGGTAGCTGAAGCTGCTGTTATGACCACTAGAGGGA
AGAAGATACCTGTGGAGCTAATGGTCCAAGATGTCGGGAGCCGCGATCGCTGCCAAAAAGGTAAGCTGAC
GATAGCTGACGAGATTCGATGCCCGACGAGCAAATGAGCGCCACGGCTGTTCGCGTAAGCTCGAAACGAC
GGAGATTCGATAGAGCCAGAGTCGAGTTTAAACGATTCGGGATCTTAAGGATAAATTTCTGGTAAGGAGG
ACACGTATGGAAGTGGGCAAGTTGGGGAAGCCGTATCCGTTGCTGAATCTGGCATATGTGGGAGTATAAG
ACGCGCAGCGTCGCATCAGGCATTTTTTTCTGCGCCAATGCACCTAGAATCGGTTACCAATGCTTAATCA
GTGAGGCACCTATCTCAGCGATCTGTCTATTTCGTTCATCCATAGTTGCCTGACTCCCCGTCGTGTAGAT
AACTACGATACGGGAGGGCTTACCATCTGGCCCCAGTGCTGCAATGATACCGCGAGACCCACGCTCACCG
GCTCCAGATTTATCAGCAATAAACCAGCCAGCCGGAAGGGCCGAGCGCAGAAGTGGTCCTGCAACTTTAT
CCGCCTCCATCCAGTCTATCAACTGTTGCCGGGAAGCTAGAGTAAGTAGTTCGCCAGTTAATAGTTTACG
CAAGGTTGTTGCCATTGCTACAGGCATCGTGGTGTCACGCTCGTCGTTTGGTATGGCTTCATTCAGCTCC
GGTTCCCAACGATCAAGGCGAGTTACATGATCCCCCATGTTGTGCAAAAAAGCGGTTAGCTCCTTCGGTC
CTCCAATCGTTGTCAGAAGTAAGTTGGCCGCAGTGTTATCACTCATGGTTATGGCAGCACTGCATAATTC
TCTTACTGTCATGCCATCCGTAAGATGCTTTTCTGTGACTGGTGAATACTCAACCAAGTCATTCTGAGAA
TAGTGTATGCGGCGACCGAGTTGCTCTTGCCCGGCGTCAATACGGGATAATACCGCGCCACATAGCAGAA
CTTTAAAAGTGCTCATCATTGGAAAGCGTTCTTCGGGGCGAAAACTCTCAAGGATCTTACCGCTGTTGAG
ATCCAGTTCGATGTAACCCACTCGCGCACCCAACTGATCTTCAGCATCTTTTACTTTCACCAGCGTTTCT
GGGTGAGCAAAAACAGGAAGGCAAAATGCCGCAAAAAAGGGAATAAGGGCGACACGGAAATGTTGAATAC
TCATGCGAAAGCCTCCTGCTGATCCTGTCTCTTGATAGATGTTTGCAAAAGCTAGGACTCGATTATACGT
TGACCGATCAGACTATCAATATCTAGGTTTAAACAGATCGGTACGCTGCCGTGACCAGGCTTGAGTACAA
TATCTGACGATTGGACTTCCTGGGTCCCAAGCTGGATTCCGACTGGCTGACTGCCAAGCAACGATATGGA
TCGTCGAGACTCGCACTGAGAGGATCGTTCTCGGTACACCAGGCGCGCCTAGCGTTACACACACAAAAAA
CCAACACACATCCATCTTCGATGGATAGCGATTTTATTATCTAAGACTAGGCTTACATACTAGCTTATTC
CTTTGCCCTCGGACGAGTGCTGGGGCGTCGGTTTCCACTATCGGCGAGTACTTCTACACAGCCATCGGTC
CAGACGGCGGCGCTTCTGCGGGCGATTTGTGTACGCCCGACAGTCCCGGCTCCGGATCGGACGATTGCGT
CGCATCGACCCTGCGCCCAAGCTGCATCATCGAAATTGCCGTCAACCAAGCTCTGATAGAGTTGGTCAAG
ACCAATGCGGAGCATATACGCCCGGAGCCGGGGCGATCCTGCAAGCTCCGGATGCCTCCGCTCGAAGTAG
CGCGTCTGCTGCTCCATACAAGCCAACCACGGCCTCCAGAAGAAGATGTTGGCGACCTCGTATTGGGAAT
CCCCGAACATCGCCTCGCTCCAGTCAATGACCGCTGTTATGCGGCCATTGTCCGTCAGGACATTGTTGGA
GCCGAAATCCGCGTGCACGAGGTGCCGGACTTCGGGGCAGTCCTCGGCCCAAAGCATCAGCTCATCGAGA
GCCTGCGCGACGGACGCACTGACGGTGTCGTCCATCACAGTTTGCCAGTGATACACATGGGGATCAGCAA
TCGCGCATATGAAATCACGCCATGTAGTGTATTGACCGATTCCTTGCGGTCCGAATGGGCCGAACCCGCT
CGTCTGGCTAAGATCGGCGGCAGCGATGGCATCCATTGCCTCCGCGACCGGCTGCAGAACAGCGGGCAGT
TCGGTTTCAGGCAGGTCTTGCAACGTGACACCCTGTGCACGGCGGGAGATGCAATAGGTCAGGCTCTCGC
TGAACTCCCCAATGTCAAGCACTTCCGGAATCGGGAGCGCGGCGGATGCAAAGTGCCGATAAACATAACG
ATCTTTGTAGAAACCATCGGCGCAGCTATTTACCCGCAGGACATATCCACGCCCTCCTACATCGAAGCTG
AAAGCACGAGATTCTTCGCCCTCCGAGAGCTGCATCAGGTCGGAGACGCTGTCGAACTTTTCGATCAGAA
ACTTCTCGACAGACGTCGCGGTGAGTTCAGGCTTTTTACCCATGTTGTCTAACAAAAAAGCCAAAAACGG
CCAGAATTTAGCGGACAATTTACAAGTCTAACACTGAAAATTACATATTGACCCAAATGATTACATTTCA
AAAGGTGCCTAAAAAACTTCACAAAACACACTCGCCAACCCCGAGCGCATAGTTCAAAACCGGAGCTTCA
GCTACTTAAGAAGATAGGTACATAAAACCGACCAAAGAAACTGACGCCTCACTTATCCCTCCCCTCACCA
GAGGTCCGGCGCCTGTCGATTCAGGAGAGCCTACCCTAGGCCCGAACCCTGCGTCCTGCGACGGAGAAAA
GCCTACCGCACACCTACCGGCTGGTGGCCCCACCCTGCATTATAAGCCAACAGAACGGGTGACGTCACGA
CACGACGAGGGCGCGCGCTCCCAAAGGTACGGGTGCACTGCCCAACGGCACCGCCATAACTGCCGCCCCC
GCAACAGACGACAAACCGAGTTCTCCAGTCAGTGACAAACTTCACGTCAGGGTCCCCAGATGGTGCCCAG
CCCATCTCACCCGAATAAGAGCTTTCCCGCATTAGCGAAGGGCTCAAGACCTTGGGTTCTTGCCGCCCAC
CATGCCCCCCACCTTGTTTCAACGACCTCACAGCCCGCCTCACAAGCGTCTTCCATTCAAGACTCGGGAA
CAGCCGCCATTTTGCTGCGCTCCCCCCAACCCCCAGTTCAGGGCAACCTTGCTCGCGGACCCAGACTACA
GCCCTTGGCGGTCTCTCCACACGCTTCCGTCCCACCGAGCGGCCCGGCGGCCACGAAAGCCCCGGCCAGC
CCAGCAGCCCGCTACTCACCAAGTGACGATCACAGCGATCCACAAACAAGAACCGCGACCCAAATCCCGG
CTGCGACGGAACTAGCTGTGCCACACCCGGCGCGTCCTTATATAATCATCGGCGTTCACCGCCCCACGGA
GATCCCTCCGCAGAATCGCCGAGAAGGGACTACTTTTCCTCGCCTGTTCCGCTCTCTGGAAAGAAAACCA
GTGCCCTAGAGTCACCCAAGTCCCGTCCTAAAATGTCCTTCTGCTGATACTGGGGTTCTAAGGCCGAGTC
TTATGAGCAGCGGGCCGCTGTCCTGAGCGTCCGGGCGGAAGGATCAGGACGCTCCTGCGCCCTTCGTCTG
ACGTGGCAGCGCTCGCCGTGACGAGGGGGGCGCCCGCGGGAGGCGCCAAAACCCGGCGCGGAGGCCAGGC
GCGCCCCGATTTCGATATTCCTCGGATCTCGGATAGATCGGGATTGAGGATGTAGGTTGAACTTCTCTCG
GGTGATCCCGATCTCGGATATTCGGGATTGGAGTAATACCTGGCGATAGGCGCTGCCAAGCAATAGCCAA
GGCGCAAGGCCGGCCAAGAGACTTGCGATAGTTCGTTCGAGAGGTAGCCTGCAAGATGGATCGGACGAAA
GGTTTGAAGATTTTCCGACGAGG
